Addgene plasmid #158620: 601-145-8X
Purpose: (Empty Backbone) DNA fragment production for nucleosome core particle preparation
Depositing lab: Curt Davey. Depositing organization: Nanyang Technological University. Publication: Crystal structures of nucleosome core particles containing the '601' strong positioning sequence. Vasudevan D, Chua EYD, Davey CA. J Mol Biol. 2010 Oct 15;403(1):1-10. doi: 10.1016/j.jmb.2010.08.039. Epub 2010 Aug 26. PubMed 20800598.
Backbone
  Vector backbone: pUC57
  Backbone manufacturer: EZbiolab
  Backbone size (bp): 2710
  Modifications to backbone: Insertion at EcoRV site
  Vector type: Bacterial vector for DNA production
Growth in bacteria
  Bacterial resistance: Ampicillin, 100 μg/mL
  Growth temperature: 37°C
  Growth strain: DH5alpha
  Copy number: High Copy
Gene/Insert
  Cloning method: Restriction Enzyme
  Sequencing primers: 5′ M13 fwd; 3′ M13 rev
Terms and licenses: Academic/Nonprofit Terms; Industry Terms: Not Available to Industry
Depositor comments: Please cite the following article in any publications where this construct is utilized: D. Vasudevan, E.Y.D. Chua, C.A. Davey. 2010. Crystal structures of nucleosome core particles containing the '601' strong positioning sequence. J. Mol. Biol. 403(1):1-10. doi:10.1016/j.jmb.2010.08.039.
How to cite: 601-145-8X was a gift from Curt Davey (Addgene plasmid # 158620 ; http://n2t.net/addgene:158620 ; RRID:Addgene_158620)
