[The description below was written by a language model from this plasmid's Addgene catalogue record and pLannotate feature annotations shown in this document.]
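Description:
601-145-8X is a high-copy bacterial plasmid built on the pUC57 backbone and intended purely as a source of DNA rather than for expressing any gene. It replicates in E. coli from the ColE1/pUC-type origin and is selected with ampicillin through the β-lactamase (AmpR) gene and its native promoter. The remaining annotated features are standard pUC-family remnants: the lac promoter, lac operator and CAP binding site, a lacZα fragment that spans the numbering origin, and short vestigial pieces of lacI, rop and the bom region. None of these has a stated functional role in this construct.

The payload was inserted at the EcoRV site of the backbone's cloning region, flanked by the M13 forward and reverse primer sites used for sequencing. Although the catalogue lists the plasmid as an empty backbone and gives no insert field, the sequenced record of 3,870 nt exceeds the 2,710 bp backbone by about 1.16 kb. The feature table leaves the region between the lacZα fragment and the lac operator unannotated. That size difference fits the name, which suggests eight copies of a 145 bp fragment of the "601" strong nucleosome positioning sequence, but the record does not state the repeat arrangement or how individual units are released.

The stated purpose is large-scale production of defined DNA fragments for preparing nucleosome core particles. The associated work concerns crystal structures of core particles containing the 601 sequence, so the plasmid suits structural and biophysical chromatin studies. Multimerising the fragment in a high-copy vector increases the yield of positioning DNA per plasmid preparation.
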