Features (pLannotate 1.2.2; 10 found; start..end, strand, type, name):
   1295..1311    -  protein_bind   lac operator: The lac repressor binds to the lac operator to inhibit transcription in E. coli. This inhibition can be relieved by adding lactose or isopropyl-β-D-thiogalactopyranoside (IPTG). lac repressor encoded by lacI
   1319..1349    -  promoter       lac promoter: promoter for the E. coli lac operon
   1364..1385    -  protein_bind   CAP binding site: CAP binding activates transcription in the presence of cAMP. E. coli catabolite activator protein
   1398..1490    -  CDS            lacI (fragment): lac repressor; lacI; The lac repressor binds to the lac operator to inhibit transcription in E. coli. This inhibition can be relieved by adding lactose or isopropyl-β-D-thiogalactopyranoside (IPTG).
   1673..2261    -  rep_origin     ori: high-copy-number ColE1/pMB1/pBR322/pUC origin of replication
   2432..3292    -  CDS            AmpR: β-lactamase; bla; confers resistance to ampicillin, carbenicillin, and related antibiotics
   3293..3397    -  promoter       AmpR promoter: bla
   3492..3527    +  CDS            rop (fragment): Rop protein, which maintains plasmids at low copy number; rop
   3629..3728    +  misc_feature   bom (fragment): basis of mobility region from pBR322
   3734..21      -  CDS            lacZα (fragment) (across the origin): LacZα fragment of β-galactosidase; lacZ fragment
>Addgene plasmid #158620 | 601-145-8X | addgene full sequence | sequence record 317141 | Addgene NGS Result
GTAAAACGACGGCCAGTGAATTCGAGCTCGGTACCTCGCGAATGCATCTAGATATCAGAATCCCGGTGCC
GAGGCCGCTCAATTGGTCGTAGACAGCTCTAGCACCGCTTAAACGCACGTACGCGCTGTCCCCCGCGTTT
TAACCGCCAAGGGGATTACTCCCTAGTCTCCAGGCACGTGTCAGATATATACATCGATATCAGAATCCCG
GTGCCGAGGCCGCTCAATTGGTCGTAGACAGCTCTAGCACCGCTTAAACGCACGTACGCGCTGTCCCCCG
CGTTTTAACCGCCAAGGGGATTACTCCCTAGTCTCCAGGCACGTGTCAGATATATACATCGATATCAGAA
TCCCGGTGCCGAGGCCGCTCAATTGGTCGTAGACAGCTCTAGCACCGCTTAAACGCACGTACGCGCTGTC
CCCCGCGTTTTAACCGCCAAGGGGATTACTCCCTAGTCTCCAGGCACGTGTCAGATATATACATCGATAT
CAGAATCCCGGTGCCGAGGCCGCTCAATTGGTCGTAGACAGCTCTAGCACCGCTTAAACGCACGTACGCG
CTGTCCCCCGCGTTTTAACCGCCAAGGGGATTACTCCCTAGTCTCCAGGCACGTGTCAGATATATACATC
GATATCAGAATCCCGGTGCCGAGGCCGCTCAATTGGTCGTAGACAGCTCTAGCACCGCTTAAACGCACGT
ACGCGCTGTCCCCCGCGTTTTAACCGCCAAGGGGATTACTCCCTAGTCTCCAGGCACGTGTCAGATATAT
ACATCGATATCAGAATCCCGGTGCCGAGGCCGCTCAATTGGTCGTAGACAGCTCTAGCACCGCTTAAACG
CACGTACGCGCTGTCCCCCGCGTTTTAACCGCCAAGGGGATTACTCCCTAGTCTCCAGGCACGTGTCAGA
TATATACATCGATATCAGAATCCCGGTGCCGAGGCCGCTCAATTGGTCGTAGACAGCTCTAGCACCGCTT
AAACGCACGTACGCGCTGTCCCCCGCGTTTTAACCGCCAAGGGGATTACTCCCTAGTCTCCAGGCACGTG
TCAGATATATACATCGATATCAGAATCCCGGTGCCGAGGCCGCTCAATTGGTCGTAGACAGCTCTAGCAC
CGCTTAAACGCACGTACGCGCTGTCCCCCGCGTTTTAACCGCCAAGGGGATTACTCCCTAGTCTCCAGGC
ACGTGTCAGATATATACATCGATATCGGATCCCGGGCCCGTCGACTGCAGAGGCCTGCATGCAAGCTTGG
CGTAATCATGGTCATAGCTGTTTCCTGTGTGAAATTGTTATCCGCTCACAATTCCACACAACATACGAGC
CGGAAGCATAAAGTGTAAAGCCTGGGGTGCCTAATGAGTGAGCTAACTCACATTAATTGCGTTGCGCTCA
CTGCCCGCTTTCCAGTCGGGAAACCTGTCGTGCCAGCTGCATTAATGAATCGGCCAACGCGCGGGGAGAG
GCGGTTTGCGTATTGGGCGCTCTTCCGCTTCCTCGCTCACTGACTCGCTGCGCTCGGTCGTTCGGCTGCG
GCGAGCGGTATCAGCTCACTCAAAGGCGGTAATACGGTTATCCACAGAATCAGGGGATAACGCAGGAAAG
AACATGTGAGCAAAAGGCCAGCAAAAGGCCAGGAACCGTAAAAAGGCCGCGTTGCTGGCGTTTTTCCATA
GGCTCCGCCCCCCTGACGAGCATCACAAAAATCGACGCTCAAGTCAGAGGTGGCGAAACCCGACAGGACT
ATAAAGATACCAGGCGTTTCCCCCTGGAAGCTCCCTCGTGCGCTCTCCTGTTCCGACCCTGCCGCTTACC
GGATACCTGTCCGCCTTTCTCCCTTCGGGAAGCGTGGCGCTTTCTCATAGCTCACGCTGTAGGTATCTCA
GTTCGGTGTAGGTCGTTCGCTCCAAGCTGGGCTGTGTGCACGAACCCCCCGTTCAGCCCGACCGCTGCGC
CTTATCCGGTAACTATCGTCTTGAGTCCAACCCGGTAAGACACGACTTATCGCCACTGGCAGCAGCCACT
GGTAACAGGATTAGCAGAGCGAGGTATGTAGGCGGTGCTACAGAGTTCTTGAAGTGGTGGCCTAACTACG
GCTACACTAGAAGAACAGTATTTGGTATCTGCGCTCTGCTGAAGCCAGTTACCTTCGGAAAAAGAGTTGG
TAGCTCTTGATCCGGCAAACAAACCACCGCTGGTAGCGGTGGTTTTTTTGTTTGCAAGCAGCAGATTACG
CGCAGAAAAAAAGGATCTCAAGAAGATCCTTTGATCTTTTCTACGGGGTCTGACGCTCAGTGGAACGAAA
ACTCACGTTAAGGGATTTTGGTCATGAGATTATCAAAAAGGATCTTCACCTAGATCCTTTTAAATTAAAA
ATGAAGTTTTAAATCAATCTAAAGTATATATGAGTAAACTTGGTCTGACAGTTACCAATGCTTAATCAGT
GAGGCACCTATCTCAGCGATCTGTCTATTTCGTTCATCCATAGTTGCCTGACTCCCCGTCGTGTAGATAA
CTACGATACGGGAGGGCTTACCATCTGGCCCCAGTGCTGCAATGATACCGCGAGACCCACGCTCACCGGC
TCCAGATTTATCAGCAATAAACCAGCCAGCCGGAAGGGCCGAGCGCAGAAGTGGTCCTGCAACTTTATCC
GCCTCCATCCAGTCTATTAATTGTTGCCGGGAAGCTAGAGTAAGTAGTTCGCCAGTTAATAGTTTGCGCA
ACGTTGTTGCCATTGCTACAGGCATCGTGGTGTCACGCTCGTCGTTTGGTATGGCTTCATTCAGCTCCGG
TTCCCAACGATCAAGGCGAGTTACATGATCCCCCATGTTGTGCAAAAAAGCGGTTAGCTCCTTCGGTCCT
CCGATCGTTGTCAGAAGTAAGTTGGCCGCAGTGTTATCACTCATGGTTATGGCAGCACTGCATAATTCTC
TTACTGTCATGCCATCCGTAAGATGCTTTTCTGTGACTGGTGAGTACTCAACCAAGTCATTCTGAGAATA
GTGTATGCGGCGACCGAGTTGCTCTTGCCCGGCGTCAATACGGGATAATACCGCGCCACATAGCAGAACT
TTAAAAGTGCTCATCATTGGAAAACGTTCTTCGGGGCGAAAACTCTCAAGGATCTTACCGCTGTTGAGAT
CCAGTTCGATGTAACCCACTCGTGCACCCAACTGATCTTCAGCATCTTTTACTTTCACCAGCGTTTCTGG
GTGAGCAAAAACAGGAAGGCAAAATGCCGCAAAAAAGGGAATAAGGGCGACACGGAAATGTTGAATACTC
ATACTCTTCCTTTTTCAATATTATTGAAGCATTTATCAGGGTTATTGTCTCATGAGCGGATACATATTTG
AATGTATTTAGAAAAATAAACAAATAGGGGTTCCGCGCACATTTCCCCGAAAAGTGCCACCTGACGTCTA
AGAAACCATTATTATCATGACATTAACCTATAAAAATAGGCGTATCACGAGGCCCTTTCGTCTCGCGCGT
TTCGGTGATGACGGTGAAAACCTCTGACACATGCAGCTCCCGGAGACGGTCACAGCTTGTCTGTAAGCGG
ATGCCGGGAGCAGACAAGCCCGTCAGGGCGCGTCAGCGGGTGTTGGCGGGTGTCGGGGCTGGCTTAACTA
TGCGGCATCAGAGCAGATTGTACTGAGAGTGCACCATATGCGGTGTGAAATACCGCACAGATGCGTAAGG
AGAAAATACCGCATCAGGCGCCATTCGCCATTCAGGCTGCGCAACTGTTGGGAAGGGCGATCGGTGCGGG
CCTCTTCGCTATTACGCCAGCTGGCGAAAGGGGGATGTGCTGCAAGGCGATTAAGTTGGGTAACGCCAGG
GTTTTCCCAGTCACGACGTT
