>Addgene plasmid #158620 | 601-145-8X | depositor partial sequence | sequence record 306129 | Eight copies of 601-145 bp sequence is cloned into EcoRV site of pUC57
ATCAGAATCCCGGTGCCGAGGCCGCTCAATTGGTCGTAGACAGCTCTAGCACCGCTTAAACGCACGTACG
CGCTGTCCCCCGCGTTTTAACCGCCAAGGGGATTACTCCCTAGTCTCCAGGCACGTGTCAGATATATACA
TCGATATCAGAATCCCGGTGCCGAGGCCGCTCAATTGGTCGTAGACAGCTCTAGCACCGCTTAAACGCAC
GTACGCGCTGTCCCCCGCGTTTTAACCGCCAAGGGGATTACTCCCTAGTCTCCAGGCACGTGTCAGATAT
ATACATCGATATCAGAATCCCGGTGCCGAGGCCGCTCAATTGGTCGTAGACAGCTCTAGCACCGCTTAAA
CGCACGTACGCGCTGTCCCCCGCGTTTTAACCGCCAAGGGGATTACTCCCTAGTCTCCAGGCACGTGTCA
GATATATACATCGATATCAGAATCCCGGTGCCGAGGCCGCTCAATTGGTCGTAGACAGCTCTAGCACCGC
TTAAACGCACGTACGCGCTGTCCCCCGCGTTTTAACCGCCAAGGGGATTACTCCCTAGTCTCCAGGCACG
TGTCAGATATATACATCGATATCAGAATCCCGGTGCCGAGGCCGCTCAATTGGTCGTAGACAGCTCTAGC
ACCGCTTAAACGCACGTACGCGCTGTCCCCCGCGTTTTAACCGCCAAGGGGATTACTCCCTAGTCTCCAG
GCACGTGTCAGATATATACATCGATATCAGAATCCCGGTGCCGAGGCCGCTCAATTGGTCGTAGACAGCT
CTAGCACCGCTTAAACGCACGTACGCGCTGTCCCCCGCGTTTTAACCGCCAAGGGGATTACTCCCTAGTC
TCCAGGCACGTGTCAGATATATACATCGATATCAGAATCCCGGTGCCGAGGCCGCTCAATTGGTCGTAGA
CAGCTCTAGCACCGCTTAAACGCACGTACGCGCTGTCCCCCGCGTTTTAACCGCCAAGGGGATTACTCCC
TAGTCTCCAGGCACGTGTCAGATATATACATCGATATCAGAATCCCGGTGCCGAGGCCGCTCAATTGGTC
GTAGACAGCTCTAGCACCGCTTAAACGCACGTACGCGCTGTCCCCCGCGTTTTAACCGCCAAGGGGATTA
CTCCCTAGTCTCCAGGCACGTGTCAGATATATACATCGAT
